>Addgene plasmid #81722 | pDONR223_ERBB2_p.V842I | addgene full sequence | sequence record 168751 | Addgene NGS Result
TGAGATCCTTTTTTTCTGCGCGTAATCTGCTGCTTGCAAACAAAAAAACCACCGCTACCAGCGGTGGTTT
GTTTGCCGGATCAAGAGCTACCAACTCTTTTTCCGAAGGTAACTGGCTTCAGCAGAGCGCAGATACCAAA
TACTGTTCTTCTAGTGTAGCCGTAGTTAGGCCACCACTTCAAGAACTCTGTAGCACCGCCTACATACCTC
GCTCTGCTAATCCTGTTACCAGTGGCTGCTGCCAGTGGCGATAAGTCGTGTCTTACCGGGTTGGACTCAA
GACGATAGTTACCGGATAAGGCGCAGCGGTCGGGCTGAACGGGGGGTTCGTGCACACAGCCCAGCTTGGA
GCGAACGACCTACACCGAACTGAGATACCTACAGCGTGAGCTATGAGAAAGCGCCACGCTTCCCGAAGGG
AGAAAGGCGGACAGGTATCCGGTAAGCGGCAGGGTCGGAACAGGAGAGCGCACGAGGGAGCTTCCAGGGG
GAAACGCCTGGTATCTTTATAGTCCTGTCGGGTTTCGCCACCTCTGACTTGAGCGTCGATTTTTGTGATG
CTCGTCAGGGGGGCGGAGCCTATGGAAAAACGCCAGCAACGCGGCCTTTTTACGGTTCCTGGCCTTTTGC
TGGCCTTTTGCTCACATGTTCTTTCCTGCGTTATCCCCTGATTCTGTGGATAACCGTATTACCGCCTTTG
AGTGAGCTGATACCGCTCGCCGCAGCCGAACGACCGAGCGCAGCGAGTCAGTGAGCGAGGAAGCGGAAGA
GCGCCCAATACGCAAACCGCCTCTCCCCGCGCGTTGGCCGATTCATTAATGCAGCTGGCACGACAGGTTT
CCCGACTGGAAAGCGGGCAGTGAGCGCAACGCAATTAATACGCGTACCGCTAGCCAGGAAGAGTTTGTAG
AAACGCAAAAAGGCCATCCGTCAGGATGGCCTTCTGCTTAGTTTGATGCCTGGCAGTTTATGGCGGGCGT
CCTGCCCGCCACCCTCCGGGCCGTTGCTTCACAACGTTCAAATCCGCTCCCGGCGGATTTGTCCTACTCA
GGAGAGCGTTCACCGACAAACAACAGATAAAACGAAAGGCCCAGTCTTCCGACTGAGCCTTTCGTTTTAT
TTGATGCCTGGCAGTTCCCTACTCTCGCGTTAACGCTAGCATGGATGTTTTCCCAGTCACGACGTTGTAA
AACGACGGCCAGTCTTAAGCTCGGGCCCCAAATAATGATTTTATTTTGACTGATAGTGACCTGTTCGTTG
CAACAAATTGATGAGCAATGCTTTTTTATAATGACAACTTTGTACAAAAAAGTTGGCACCATGGAGCTGG
CGGCCTTGTGCCGCTGGGGGCTCCTCCTCGCCCTCTTGCCCCCCGGAGCCGCGAGCACCCAAGTGTGCAC
CGGCACAGACATGAAGCTGCGGCTCCCTGCCAGTCCCGAGACCCACCTGGACATGCTCCGCCACCTCTAC
CAGGGCTGCCAGGTGGTGCAGGGAAACCTGGAACTCACCTACCTGCCCACCAATGCCAGCCTGTCCTTCC
TGCAGGATATCCAGGAGGTGCAGGGCTACGTGCTCATCGCTCACAACCAAGTGAGGCAGGTCCCACTGCA
GAGGCTGCGGATTGTGCGAGGCACCCAGCTCTTTGAGGACAACTATGCCCTGGCCGTGCTAGACAATGGA
GACCCGCTGAACAATACCACCCCTGTCACAGGGGCCTCCCCAGGAGGCCTGCGGGAGCTGCAGCTTCGAA
GCCTCACAGAGATCTTGAAAGGAGGGGTCTTGATCCAGCGGAACCCCCAGCTCTGCTACCAGGACACGAT
TTTGTGGAAGGACATCTTCCACAAGAACAACCAGCTGGCTCTCACACTGATAGACACCAACCGCTCTCGG
GCCTGCCACCCCTGTTCTCCGATGTGTAAGGGCTCCCGCTGCTGGGGAGAGAGTTCTGAGGATTGTCAGA
GCCTGACGCGCACTGTCTGTGCCGGTGGCTGTGCCCGCTGCAAGGGGCCACTGCCCACTGACTGCTGCCA
TGAGCAGTGTGCTGCCGGCTGCACGGGCCCCAAGCACTCTGACTGCCTGGCCTGCCTCCACTTCAACCAC
AGTGGCATCTGTGAGCTGCACTGCCCAGCCCTGGTCACCTACAACACAGACACGTTTGAGTCCATGCCCA
ATCCCGAGGGCCGGTATACATTCGGCGCCAGCTGTGTGACTGCCTGTCCCTACAACTACCTTTCTACGGA
CGTGGGATCCTGCACCCTCGTCTGCCCCCTGCACAACCAAGAGGTGACAGCAGAGGATGGAACACAGCGG
TGTGAGAAGTGCAGCAAGCCCTGTGCCCGAGTGTGCTATGGTCTGGGCATGGAGCACTTGCGAGAGGTGA
GGGCAGTTACCAGTGCCAATATCCAGGAGTTTGCTGGCTGCAAGAAGATCTTTGGGAGCCTGGCATTTCT
GCCGGAGAGCTTTGATGGGGACCCAGCCTCCAACACTGCCCCGCTCCAGCCAGAGCAGCTCCAAGTGTTT
GAGACTCTGGAAGAGATCACAGGTTACCTATACATCTCAGCATGGCCGGACAGCCTGCCTGACCTCAGCG
TCTTCCAGAACCTGCAAGTAATCCGGGGACGAATTCTGCACAATGGCGCCTACTCGCTGACCCTGCAAGG
GCTGGGCATCAGCTGGCTGGGGCTGCGCTCACTGAGGGAACTGGGCAGTGGACTGGCCCTCATCCACCAT
AACACCCACCTCTGCTTCGTGCACACGGTGCCCTGGGACCAGCTCTTTCGGAACCCGCACCAAGCTCTGC
TCCACACTGCCAACCGGCCAGAGGACGAGTGTGTGGGCGAGGGCCTGGCCTGCCACCAGCTGTGCGCCCG
AGGGCACTGCTGGGGTCCAGGGCCCACCCAGTGTGTCAACTGCAGCCAGTTCCTTCGGGGCCAGGAGTGC
GTGGAGGAATGCCGAGTACTGCAGGGGCTCCCCAGGGAGTATGTGAATGCCAGGCACTGTTTGCCGTGCC
ACCCTGAGTGTCAGCCCCAGAATGGCTCAGTGACCTGTTTTGGACCGGAGGCTGACCAGTGTGTGGCCTG
TGCCCACTATAAGGACCCTCCCTTCTGCGTGGCCCGCTGCCCCAGCGGTGTGAAACCTGACCTCTCCTAC
ATGCCCATCTGGAAGTTTCCAGATGAGGAGGGCGCATGCCAGCCTTGCCCCATCAACTGCACCCACTCCT
GTGTGGACCTGGATGACAAGGGCTGCCCCGCCGAGCAGAGAGCCAGCCCTCTGACGTCCATCATCTCTGC
GGTGGTTGGCATTCTGCTGGTCGTGGTCTTGGGGGTGGTCTTTGGGATCCTCATCAAGCGACGGCAGCAG
AAGATCCGGAAGTACACGATGCGGAGACTGCTGCAGGAAACGGAGCTGGTGGAGCCGCTGACACCTAGCG
GAGCGATGCCCAACCAGGCGCAGATGCGGATCCTGAAAGAGACGGAGCTGAGGAAGGTGAAGGTGCTTGG
ATCTGGCGCTTTTGGCACAGTCTACAAGGGCATCTGGATCCCTGATGGGGAGAATGTGAAAATTCCAGTG
GCCATCAAAGTGTTGAGGGAAAACACATCCCCCAAAGCCAACAAAGAAATCTTAGACGAAGCATACGTGA
TGGCTGGTGTGGGCTCCCCATATGTCTCCCGCCTTCTGGGCATCTGCCTGACATCCACGGTGCAGCTGGT
GACACAGCTTATGCCCTATGGCTGCCTCTTAGACCATGTCCGGGAAAACCGCGGACGCCTGGGCTCCCAG
GACCTGCTGAACTGGTGTATGCAGATTGCCAAGGGGATGAGCTACCTGGAGGATGTGCGGCTCATACACA
GGGACTTGGCCGCTCGGAACGTGCTGGTCAAGAGTCCCAACCATGTCAAAATTACAGACTTCGGGCTGGC
TCGGCTGCTGGACATTGACGAGACAGAGTACCATGCAGATGGGGGCAAGGTGCCCATCAAGTGGATGGCG
CTGGAGTCCATTCTCCGCCGGCGGTTCACCCACCAGAGTGATGTGTGGAGTTATGGTGTGACTGTGTGGG
AGCTGATGACTTTTGGGGCCAAACCTTACGATGGGATCCCAGCCCGGGAGATCCCTGACCTGCTGGAAAA
GGGGGAGCGGCTGCCCCAGCCCCCCATCTGCACCATTGATGTCTACATGATCATGGTCAAATGTTGGATG
ATTGACTCTGAATGTCGGCCAAGATTCCGGGAGTTGGTGTCTGAATTCTCCCGCATGGCCAGGGACCCCC
AGCGCTTTGTGGTCATCCAGAATGAGGACTTGGGCCCAGCCAGTCCCTTGGACAGCACCTTCTACCGCTC
ACTGCTGGAGGACGATGACATGGGGGACCTGGTGGATGCTGAGGAGTATCTGGTACCCCAGCAGGGCTTC
TTCTGTCCAGACCCTGCCCCGGGCGCTGGGGGCATGGTCCACCACAGGCACCGCAGCTCATCTACCAGGA
GTGGCGGTGGGGACCTGACACTAGGGCTGGAGCCCTCTGAAGAGGAGGCCCCCAGGTCTCCACTGGCACC
CTCCGAAGGGGCTGGCTCCGATGTATTTGATGGTGACCTGGGAATGGGGGCAGCCAAGGGGCTGCAAAGC
CTCCCCACACATGACCCCAGCCCTCTACAGCGGTACAGTGAGGACCCCACAGTACCCCTGCCCTCTGAGA
CTGATGGCTACGTTGCCCCCCTGACCTGCAGCCCCCAGCCTGAATATGTGAACCAGCCAGATGTTCGGCC
CCAGCCCCCTTCGCCCCGAGAGGGCCCTCTGCCTGCTGCCCGACCTGCTGGTGCCACTCTGGAAAGGCCC
AAGACTCTCTCCCCAGGGAAGAATGGGGTCGTCAAAGACGTTTTTGCCTTTGGGGGTGCCGTGGAGAACC
CCGAGTACTTGACACCCCAGGGAGGAGCTGCCCCTCAGCCCCACCCTCCTCCTGCCTTCAGCCCAGCCTT
CGACAACCTCTATTACTGGGACCAGGACCCACCAGAGCGGGGGGCTCCACCCAGCACCTTCAAAGGGACA
CCTACGGCAGAGAACCCAGAGTACCTGGGTCTGGACGTGCCAGTGTGACCAACTTTCTTGTACAAAGTTG
GCATTATAAGAAAGCATTGCTTATCAATTTGTTGCAACGAACAGGTCACTATCAGTCAAAATAAAATCAT
TATTTGCCATCCAGCTGATATCCCCTATAGTGAGTCGTATTACATGGTCATAGCTGTTTCCTGGCAGCTC
TGGCCCGTGTCTCAAAATCTCTGATGTTACATTGCACAAGATAAAAATATATCATCATGCCTCCTCTAGA
CCAGCCAGGACAGAAATGCCTCGACTTCGCTGCTACCCAAGGTTGCCGGGTGACGCACACCGTGGAAACG
GATGAAGGCACGAACCCAGTGGACATAAGCCTGTTCGGTTCGTAAGCTGTAATGCAAGTAGCGTATGCGC
TCACGCAACTGGTCCAGAACCTTGACCGAACGCAGCGGTGGTAACGGCGCAGTGGCGGTTTTCATGGCTT
GTTATGACTGTTTTTTTGGGGTACAGTCTATGCCTCGGGCATCCAAGCAGCAAGCGCGTTACGCCGTGGG
TCGATGTTTGATGTTATGGAGCAGCAACGATGTTACGCAGCAGGGCAGTCGCCCTAAAACAAAGTTAAAC
ATTATGAGGGAAGCGGTGATCGCCGAAGTATCGACTCAACTATCAGAGGTAGTTGGCGTCATCGAGCGCC
ATCTCGAACCGACGTTGCTGGCCGTACATTTGTACGGCTCCGCAGTGGATGGCGGCCTGAAGCCACACAG
TGATATTGATTTGCTGGTTACGGTGACCGTAAGGCTTGATGAAACAACGCGGCGAGCTTTGATCAACGAC
CTTTTGGAAACTTCGGCTTCCCCTGGAGAGAGCGAGATTCTCCGCGCTGTAGAAGTCACCATTGTTGTGC
ACGACGACATCATTCCGTGGCGTTATCCAGCTAAGCGCGAACTGCAATTTGGAGAATGGCAGCGCAATGA
CATTCTTGCAGGTATCTTCGAGCCAGCCACGATCGACATTGATCTGGCTATCTTGCTGACAAAAGCAAGA
GAACATAGCGTTGCCTTGGTAGGTCCAGCGGCGGAGGAACTCTTTGATCCGGTTCCTGAACAGGATCTAT
TTGAGGCGCTAAATGAAACCTTAACGCTATGGAACTCGCCGCCCGACTGGGCTGGCGATGAGCGAAATGT
AGTGCTTACGTTGTCCCGCATTTGGTACAGCGCAGTAACCGGCAAAATCGCGCCGAAGGATGTCGCTGCC
GACTGGGCAATGGAGCGCCTGCCGGCCCAGTATCAGCCCGTCATACTTGAAGCTAGACAGGCTTATCTTG
GACAAGAAGAAGATCGCTTGGCCTCGCGCGCAGATCAGTTGGAAGAATTTGTCCACTACGTGAAAGGCGA
GATCACCAAGGTAGTCGGCAAATAACCCTCGAGCCACCCATGACCAAAATCCCTTAACGTGAGTTACGCG
TCGTTCCACTGAGCGTCAGACCCCGTAGAAAAGATCAAAGGATCTTCT
Features (pLannotate 1.2.2; 12 found; start..end, strand, type, name):
    771..863     +  CDS            lacI (fragment): lac repressor; lacI; The lac repressor binds to the lac operator to inhibit transcription in E. coli. This inhibition can be relieved by adding lactose or isopropyl-β-D-thiogalactopyranoside (IPTG).
    918..945     -  terminator     rrnB T2 terminator: transcription terminator T2 from the E. coli rrnB gene
   1077..1120    +  terminator     rrnB T1 terminator: Escherichia coli rrnB; transcription terminator T1 from the E. coli rrnB gene
   1167..1203    -  CDS            lacZα (fragment): LacZα fragment of β-galactosidase; lacZ fragment
   1220..1315    +  protein_bind   attL3: mutant version of attL; recombination site for the Gateway® LR reaction LR Clonase™
   1321..5085    +  CDS            ERBB2: ERBB2_HUMAN - Also known as HER2, MLN19, NEU, NGL. Experimental evidence at protein level: Swiss-Prot protein existence level 1. In the nucleus is involved in transcriptional regulation. Associates with the 5'-TCAAATTC-3' sequence in the PTGS2/COX-2 promoter and activates its transcription. Implicated in transcriptional activation of CDKN1A; the function involves STAT3 and SRC. Involved in the transcription of rRNA genes by RNA Pol I and enhances protein synthesis and cell growth. From Homo sapiens (Human).
   5090..5185    -  protein_bind   attL3: mutant version of attL; recombination site for the Gateway® LR reaction LR Clonase™
   5204..5222    -  promoter       T7 promoter: promoter for bacteriophage T7 RNA polymerase
   5412..5435    +  promoter       Pc promoter (fragment): intI1 (promoter lies within the coding sequence); class 1 integron promoter
   5611..5667    +  CDS            GmR (fragment): gentamycin acetyltransferase; aacC1; confers resistance to gentamycin
   5674..6465    +  CDS            SmR: aminoglycoside adenylyltransferase (Murphy, 1985); aadA; confers resistance to spectinomycin and streptomycin
   6558..588     +  rep_origin     ori (across the origin): high-copy-number ColE1/pMB1/pBR322/pUC origin of replication
