[The description below was written by a language model from this plasmid's Addgene catalogue record and pLannotate feature annotations shown in this document.]
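Description:
pDONR223_ERBB2_p.V842I is a Gateway entry clone built on the Invitrogen pDONR223 backbone. It carries the human ERBB2 (HER2/neu) open reading frame, referenced to NM_004448.2, as part of the Target Accelerator Plasmid Collection of cancer-associated alleles. The sequenced plasmid is about 6.6 kb. It replicates in E. coli from a high-copy ColE1/pUC-type origin and is selected with spectinomycin through the aadA (SmR) aminoglycoside adenylyltransferase gene. A class 1 integron Pc promoter fragment and a short remnant of a gentamicin resistance gene lie upstream of aadA. rrnB T1 and T2 terminators lie upstream of the cloning region, where they insulate the insert from read-through transcription. Small lacI and lacZα fragments are backbone remnants.

The ERBB2 coding sequence of roughly 3.8 kb is flanked on both sides by attL recombination sites. The automated annotation labels both of them attL3. These sites allow the ORF to be transferred by an LR Clonase reaction into any compatible Gateway destination vector. The insert carries two substitutions relative to the reference. V842I is the variant the construct is named for, and I655V is also recorded. The clone is in the "closed" configuration, meaning a stop codon immediately follows the ORF, so it yields native or N-terminally tagged protein rather than C-terminal fusions after transfer.

The record lists no promoter for the insert. The only promoter near it is a T7 promoter downstream of the distal attL site and on the opposite strand, so the plasmid is a shuttle and archival clone rather than an expression construct. Its typical use is to generate expression vectors for functional testing of this ERBB2 variant alongside other rare cancer alleles.
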