Addgene plasmid #81722: pDONR223_ERBB2_p.V842I
Purpose: Gateway Donor vector containing ERBB2, part of the Target Accelerator Plasmid Collection.
Depositing lab: Jesse Boehm & William Hahn & David Root. Depositing organization: Broad Institute. Publication: Systematic Functional Interrogation of Rare Cancer Variants Identifies Oncogenic Alleles. Kim E, Ilic N, Shrestha Y, Zou L, Kamburov A, Zhu C, Yang X, Lubonja R, Tran N, Nguyen C, Lawrence MS, Piccioni F, Bagul M, Doench JG, Chouinard CR, Wu X, Hogstrom L, Natoli T, Tamayo P, Horn H, Corsello SM, Lage K, Root DE, Subramanian A, Golub TR, Getz G, Boehm JS, Hahn WC. Cancer Discov. 2016 Jul;6(7):714-26. doi: 10.1158/2159-8290.CD-16-0160. Epub 2016 May 4. PubMed 27147599.
Backbone
  Vector backbone: pDONR223
  Backbone manufacturer: Invitrogen
  Backbone size w/o insert (bp): 2790
  Vector type: Gateway Entry vector
Growth in bacteria
  Bacterial resistance: Spectinomycin, 50 μg/mL
  Growth temperature: 37°C
  Growth strain: DH5alpha
  Copy number: High Copy
Gene/Insert
  Gene/Insert name: ERBB2 (alt name: NM_004448.2)
  Species: H. sapiens (human)
  Mutation: I655V; V842I
  Entrez Gene: ERBB2 (a.k.a. CD340, HER-2, HER-2/neu, HER2, MLN 19, MLN-19, NEU, NGL, TKR1, VSCN2, c-ERB-2, c-ERB2, p185(erbB2))
  Promoter: None
  Cloning method: Gateway Cloning
  Sequencing primers: 5′ M13pUC-fwd; 3′ M13-Rev
Terms and licenses: Academic/Nonprofit Terms; Industry Terms: Not Available to Industry
Depositor comments: Closed state: stop codon immediately follows insert
How to cite: pDONR223_ERBB2_p.V842I was a gift from Jesse Boehm & William Hahn & David Root (Addgene plasmid # 81722 ; http://n2t.net/addgene:81722 ; RRID:Addgene_81722)
