>Addgene plasmid #81722 | pDONR223_ERBB2_p.V842I | depositor partial sequence | sequence record 155041 | Insert sequence
ATGGAGCTGGCGGCCTTGTGCCGCTGGGGGCTCCTCCTCGCCCTCTTGCCCCCCGGAGCCGCGAGCACCC
AAGTGTGCACCGGCACAGACATGAAGCTGCGGCTCCCTGCCAGTCCCGAGACCCACCTGGACATGCTCCG
CCACCTCTACCAGGGCTGCCAGGTGGTGCAGGGAAACCTGGAACTCACCTACCTGCCCACCAATGCCAGC
CTGTCCTTCCTGCAGGATATCCAGGAGGTGCAGGGCTACGTGCTCATCGCTCACAACCAAGTGAGGCAGG
TCCCACTGCAGAGGCTGCGGATTGTGCGAGGCACCCAGCTCTTTGAGGACAACTATGCCCTGGCCGTGCT
AGACAATGGAGACCCGCTGAACAATACCACCCCTGTCACAGGGGCCTCCCCAGGAGGCCTGCGGGAGCTG
CAGCTTCGAAGCCTCACAGAGATCTTGAAAGGAGGGGTCTTGATCCAGCGGAACCCCCAGCTCTGCTACC
AGGACACGATTTTGTGGAAGGACATCTTCCACAAGAACAACCAGCTGGCTCTCACACTGATAGACACCAA
CCGCTCTCGGGCCTGCCACCCCTGTTCTCCGATGTGTAAGGGCTCCCGCTGCTGGGGAGAGAGTTCTGAG
GATTGTCAGAGCCTGACGCGCACTGTCTGTGCCGGTGGCTGTGCCCGCTGCAAGGGGCCACTGCCCACTG
ACTGCTGCCATGAGCAGTGTGCTGCCGGCTGCACGGGCCCCAAGCACTCTGACTGCCTGGCCTGCCTCCA
CTTCAACCACAGTGGCATCTGTGAGCTGCACTGCCCAGCCCTGGTCACCTACAACACAGACACGTTTGAG
TCCATGCCCAATCCCGAGGGCCGGTATACATTCGGCGCCAGCTGTGTGACTGCCTGTCCCTACAACTACC
TTTCTACGGACGTGGGATCCTGCACCCTCGTCTGCCCCCTGCACAACCAAGAGGTGACAGCAGAGGATGG
AACACAGCGGTGTGAGAAGTGCAGCAAGCCCTGTGCCCGAGTGTGCTATGGTCTGGGCATGGAGCACTTG
CGAGAGGTGAGGGCAGTTACCAGTGCCAATATCCAGGAGTTTGCTGGCTGCAAGAAGATCTTTGGGAGCC
TGGCATTTCTGCCGGAGAGCTTTGATGGGGACCCAGCCTCCAACACTGCCCCGCTCCAGCCAGAGCAGCT
CCAAGTGTTTGAGACTCTGGAAGAGATCACAGGTTACCTATACATCTCAGCATGGCCGGACAGCCTGCCT
GACCTCAGCGTCTTCCAGAACCTGCAAGTAATCCGGGGACGAATTCTGCACAATGGCGCCTACTCGCTGA
CCCTGCAAGGGCTGGGCATCAGCTGGCTGGGGCTGCGCTCACTGAGGGAACTGGGCAGTGGACTGGCCCT
CATCCACCATAACACCCACCTCTGCTTCGTGCACACGGTGCCCTGGGACCAGCTCTTTCGGAACCCGCAC
CAAGCTCTGCTCCACACTGCCAACCGGCCAGAGGACGAGTGTGTGGGCGAGGGCCTGGCCTGCCACCAGC
TGTGCGCCCGAGGGCACTGCTGGGGTCCAGGGCCCACCCAGTGTGTCAACTGCAGCCAGTTCCTTCGGGG
CCAGGAGTGCGTGGAGGAATGCCGAGTACTGCAGGGGCTCCCCAGGGAGTATGTGAATGCCAGGCACTGT
TTGCCGTGCCACCCTGAGTGTCAGCCCCAGAATGGCTCAGTGACCTGTTTTGGACCGGAGGCTGACCAGT
GTGTGGCCTGTGCCCACTATAAGGACCCTCCCTTCTGCGTGGCCCGCTGCCCCAGCGGTGTGAAACCTGA
CCTCTCCTACATGCCCATCTGGAAGTTTCCAGATGAGGAGGGCGCATGCCAGCCTTGCCCCATCAACTGC
ACCCACTCCTGTGTGGACCTGGATGACAAGGGCTGCCCCGCCGAGCAGAGAGCCAGCCCTCTGACGTCCA
TCGTCTCTGCGGTGGTTGGCATTCTGCTGGTCGTGGTCTTGGGGGTGGTCTTTGGGATCCTCATCAAGCG
ACGGCAGCAGAAGATCCGGAAGTACACGATGCGGAGACTGCTGCAGGAAACGGAGCTGGTGGAGCCGCTG
ACACCTAGCGGAGCGATGCCCAACCAGGCGCAGATGCGGATCCTGAAAGAGACGGAGCTGAGGAAGGTGA
AGGTGCTTGGATCTGGCGCTTTTGGCACAGTCTACAAGGGCATCTGGATCCCTGATGGGGAGAATGTGAA
AATTCCAGTGGCCATCAAAGTGTTGAGGGAAAACACATCCCCCAAAGCCAACAAAGAAATCTTAGACGAA
GCATACGTGATGGCTGGTGTGGGCTCCCCATATGTCTCCCGCCTTCTGGGCATCTGCCTGACATCCACGG
TGCAGCTGGTGACACAGCTTATGCCCTATGGCTGCCTCTTAGACCATGTCCGGGAAAACCGCGGACGCCT
GGGCTCCCAGGACCTGCTGAACTGGTGTATGCAGATTGCCAAGGGGATGAGCTACCTGGAGGATGTGCGG
CTCATACACAGGGACTTGGCCGCTCGGAACGTGCTGGTCAAGAGTCCCAACCATGTCAAAATTACAGACT
TCGGGCTGGCTCGGCTGCTGGACATTGACGAGACAGAGTACCATGCAGATGGGGGCAAGGTGCCCATCAA
GTGGATGGCGCTGGAGTCCATTCTCCGCCGGCGGTTCACCCACCAGAGTGATGTGTGGAGTTATGGTGTG
ACTGTGTGGGAGCTGATGACTTTTGGGGCCAAACCTTACGATGGGATCCCAGCCCGGGAGATCCCTGACC
TGCTGGAAAAGGGGGAGCGGCTGCCCCAGCCCCCCATCTGCACCATTGATGTCTACATGATCATGGTCAA
ATGTTGGATGATTGACTCTGAATGTCGGCCAAGATTCCGGGAGTTGGTGTCTGAATTCTCCCGCATGGCC
AGGGACCCCCAGCGCTTTGTGGTCATCCAGAATGAGGACTTGGGCCCAGCCAGTCCCTTGGACAGCACCT
TCTACCGCTCACTGCTGGAGGACGATGACATGGGGGACCTGGTGGATGCTGAGGAGTATCTGGTACCCCA
GCAGGGCTTCTTCTGTCCAGACCCTGCCCCGGGCGCTGGGGGCATGGTCCACCACAGGCACCGCAGCTCA
TCTACCAGGAGTGGCGGTGGGGACCTGACACTAGGGCTGGAGCCCTCTGAAGAGGAGGCCCCCAGGTCTC
CACTGGCACCCTCCGAAGGGGCTGGCTCCGATGTATTTGATGGTGACCTGGGAATGGGGGCAGCCAAGGG
GCTGCAAAGCCTCCCCACACATGACCCCAGCCCTCTACAGCGGTACAGTGAGGACCCCACAGTACCCCTG
CCCTCTGAGACTGATGGCTACGTTGCCCCCCTGACCTGCAGCCCCCAGCCTGAATATGTGAACCAGCCAG
ATGTTCGGCCCCAGCCCCCTTCGCCCCGAGAGGGCCCTCTGCCTGCTGCCCGACCTGCTGGTGCCACTCT
GGAAAGGCCCAAGACTCTCTCCCCAGGGAAGAATGGGGTCGTCAAAGACGTTTTTGCCTTTGGGGGTGCC
GTGGAGAACCCCGAGTACTTGACACCCCAGGGAGGAGCTGCCCCTCAGCCCCACCCTCCTCCTGCCTTCA
GCCCAGCCTTCGACAACCTCTATTACTGGGACCAGGACCCACCAGAGCGGGGGGCTCCACCCAGCACCTT
CAAAGGGACACCTACGGCAGAGAACCCAGAGTACCTGGGTCTGGACGTGCCAGTG
